Addgene plasmid #46365: pRTVIR
Purpose: (Empty Backbone)
Depositing lab: Claes Andréasson. Depositing organization: Stockholms Universitet. Publication: Direct cloning of isogenic murine DNA in yeast and relevance of isogenicity for targeting in embryonic stem cells. Andreasson C, Schick AJ, Pfeiffer SM, Sarov M, Stewart F, Wurst W, Schick JA. PLoS One. 2013 Sep 13;8(9):e74207. doi: 10.1371/journal.pone.0074207. eCollection 2013. PubMed 24058528.
Backbone
  Vector backbone: pUC/2 micrometer plasmid
Growth in bacteria
  Bacterial resistance: Ampicillin, 100 μg/mL
  Growth temperature: 37°C
  Growth strain: DH10B
  Copy number: Unknown
Terms and licenses: Academic/Nonprofit Terms; Industry Terms: Not Available to Industry
How to cite: pRTVIR was a gift from Claes Andréasson (Addgene plasmid # 46365 ; http://n2t.net/addgene:46365 ; RRID:Addgene_46365)
