[The description below was written by a language model from this plasmid's Addgene catalogue record and pLannotate feature annotations shown in this document.]
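Description:
pRTVIR is a small (about 4.5 kb) empty-backbone shuttle vector that combines a pUC-type bacterial plasmid with elements of the yeast 2μ plasmid, so it can be maintained in both Escherichia coli and Saccharomyces cerevisiae. In bacteria it replicates from the high-copy ColE1/pUC origin and is selected with ampicillin through the β-lactamase gene driven by its native bla promoter. In yeast it replicates episomally from the 2μ origin, which normally supports multicopy maintenance. A neighbouring fragment annotated as RAF1 is simply residual 2μ plasmid sequence carried along with the origin.

The yeast marker is URA3, encoding orotidine-5'-phosphate decarboxylase, which complements uracil auxotrophy in ura3 strains and can in principle be counter-selected with 5-fluoroorotic acid. A fragment of the Ashbya gossypii TEF promoter lies immediately upstream of the URA3 coding sequence in the same orientation, suggesting that it drives marker expression, although the record does not say so explicitly. The remaining features, a lac promoter with its operator and CAP binding site plus a short lacI fragment, are remnants of the pUC backbone and point towards the URA3 region on the opposite strand. No insert, reporter or tag is annotated, and the record does not identify a defined cloning site.

The catalogue entry gives no purpose beyond "empty backbone". However, the associated publication concerns direct cloning of isogenic mouse genomic DNA in yeast for building gene-targeting constructs for embryonic stem cells. That points to use as a recipient vector for capturing genomic fragments by homologous recombination in yeast, followed by recovery and amplification in E. coli.
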