Features (pLannotate 1.2.2; 11 found; start..end, strand, type, name):
    285..1073    +  CDS            URA3: PYRF_YEAST - Experimental evidence at protein level: Swiss-Prot protein existence level 1. From Saccharomyces cerevisiae (strain ATCC 204508 / S288c) (Baker's yeast).
   1105..1121    -  protein_bind   lac operator: The lac repressor binds to the lac operator to inhibit transcription in E. coli. This inhibition can be relieved by adding lactose or isopropyl-β-D-thiogalactopyranoside (IPTG). lac repressor encoded by lacI
   1129..1159    -  promoter       lac promoter: promoter for the E. coli lac operon
   1174..1195    -  protein_bind   CAP binding site: CAP binding activates transcription in the presence of cAMP. E. coli catabolite activator protein
   1208..1300    -  CDS            lacI (fragment): lac repressor; lacI; The lac repressor binds to the lac operator to inhibit transcription in E. coli. This inhibition can be relieved by adding lactose or isopropyl-β-D-thiogalactopyranoside (IPTG).
   1483..2071    -  rep_origin     ori: high-copy-number ColE1/pMB1/pBR322/pUC origin of replication
   2242..3102    -  CDS            AmpR: β-lactamase; bla; confers resistance to ampicillin, carbenicillin, and related antibiotics
   3103..3207    -  promoter       AmpR promoter: bla
   3235..3390    +  CDS            RAF1 (fragment): RAF_YEAST - Experimental evidence at transcript level: Swiss-Prot protein existence level 2. Antagonizes transcriptional repression of recombinase FLP by REP1-REP2. May play a role in plasmid partitioning. From Saccharomyces cerevisiae (strain ATCC 204508 / S288c) (Baker's yeast).
   3544..4526    -  rep_origin     2μ ori: yeast 2μ plasmid origin of replication
   4527..266     +  promoter       TEF promoter (fragment) (across the origin): Ashbya gossypii TEF promoter
>Addgene plasmid #46365 | pRTVIR | depositor full sequence | sequence record 65351 | pRTVIR sequence 4527 bps
ATTTAGCCCATACATCCCCATGTATAATCATTTGCATCCATACATTTTGATGGCCGCACGGCGCGAAGCA
AAAATTACGGCTCCTCGCTGCAGACCTGCGAGCAGGGAAACGCTCCCCTCACAGACGCGTTGAATTGTCC
CCACGCCGCGCCCCTGTAGAGAAATATAAAAGGTTAGGATTTGCCACTGAGGTTCTTCTTTCATATACTT
CCTTTTAAAATCTTGCTAGGATACAGTTCTCACATCACATCCGAACATAAACAACCATGACAGTCAACAC
TAAGACCTATAGTGAGAGAGCAGAAACTCATGCCTCACCAGTAGCACAACGATTATTTCGATTAATGGAA
CTGAAGAAAACCAATTTATGTGCATCAATTGATGTTGATACCACTAAGGAATTCCTTGAATTAATTGATA
AATTGGGTCCTTATGTATGCTTAATCAAGACTCATATTGATATAATCAATGATTTTTCCTATGAATCCAC
TATTGAACCATTATTAGAACTTTCACGTAAACATCAATTTATGATTTTTGAAGATAGAAAATTTGCTGAT
ATTGGTAATACCGTGAAGAAACAATATATTGGTGGAGTTTATAAAATTAGTAGTTGGGCAGATATTACTA
ATGCTCATGGTGTCACTGGGAATGGAGTAGTTGAAGGATTAAAACAGGGAGCTAAAGAAACCACCACCAA
CCAAGAGCCAAGAGGGTTATTGATGTTAGCTGAATTATCATCAGTGGGATCATTAGCATATGGAGAATAT
TCTCAAAAAACTGTTGAAATTGCTAAATCCGATAAGGAATTTGTTATTGGATTTATTGCCCAACGTGATA
TGGGTGGACAAGAAGAAGGATTTGATTGGCTTATTATGACACCTGGAGTTGGATTAGATGATAAAGGTGA
TGGATTAGGACAACAATATAGAACTGTTGATGAAGTTGTTAGCACTGGAACTGATATTATCATTGTTGGT
AGAGGATTGTTTGGTAAAGGAAGAGATCCAGATATTGAAGGTAAAAGGTATAGAGATGCTGGTTGGAATG
CTTATTTGTAAGCTTCTGGCCAATTATAAGATATCAGCTGTTTCCTGTGTGAAATTGTTATCCGCTCACA
ATTCCACACAACATAGGAGCCGGAAGCATAAAGTGTAAAGCCTGGGGTGCCTAATGAGTGAGGTAACTCA
CATTAATTGCGTTGCGCTCACTGCCCGCTTTCCAGTCGGGAAACCTGTCGTGCCAGCTGCATTAATGAAT
CGGCCAACGCGCGGGGAGAGGCGGTTTGCGTATTGGGCGCTCTTCCGCTTCCTCGCTCACTGACTCGCTG
CGCTCGGTCGTTCGGCTGCGGCGAGCGGTATCAGCTCACTCAAAGGCGGTAATACGGTTATCCACAGAAT
CAGGGGATAACGCAGGAAAGAACATGTGAGCAAAAGGCCAGCAAAAGGCCAGGAACCGTAAAAAGGCCGC
GTTGCTGGCGTTTTTCCATAGGCTCGGCCCCCCTGACGAGCATCACAAAAATCGACGCTCAAGTCAGAGG
TGGCGAAACCCGACAGGACTATAAAGATACCAGGCGTTCCCCCCTGGAAGCTCCCTCGTGCGCTCTCCTG
TTCCGACCCTGCCGCTTACCGGATACCTGTCCGCCTTTCTCCCTTCGGGAAGCGTGGCGCTTTCTCAATG
CTCACGCTGTAGGTATCTCAGTTCGGTGTAGGTCGTTCGCTCCAAGCTGGGCTGTGTGCACGAACCCCCC
GTTCAGCCCGACCGCTGCGCCTTATCCGGTAACTATCGTCTTGAGTCCAACCCGGTAAGACACGACTTAT
CGCCACTGGCAGCAGCCACTGGTAACAGGATTAGCAGAGCGAGGTATGTAGGCGGTGCTACAGAGTTCTT
GAAGTGGTGGCCTAACTACGGCTACACTAGAAGGACAGTATTTGGTATCTGCGCTCTGCTGAAGCCAGTT
ACCTTCGGAAAAAGAGTTGGTAGCTCTTGATCCGGCAAACAAACCACCGCTGGTAGCGGTGGTTTTTTTG
TTTGCAAGCAGCAGATTACGCGCAGAAAAAAAGGATCTCAAGAAGATCCTTTGATCTTTTCTACGGGGTC
TGACGCTCAGTGGAACGAAAACTCACGTTAAGGGATTTTGGTCATGAGATTATCAAAAAGGATCTTCACC
TAGATCCTTTTAAATTAAAAATGAAGTTTTAAATCAATCTAAAGTATATATGAGTAAACTTGGTCTGACA
GTTACCAATGCTTAATCAGTGAGGCACCTATCTCAGCGATCTGTCTATTTCGTTCATCCATAGTTGCCTG
ACTGCCCGTCGTGTAGATAACTACGATACGGGAGGGCTTACCATCTGGCCCCAGTGCTGCAATGATACCG
CGAGACCCACGCTCACCGGCTCCAGATTTATCAGCAATAAACCAGCCAGCCGGAAGGGCCGAGCGCAGAA
GTGGTCCTGCAACTTTATCCGCCTCCATCCAGTCTATTAATTGTTGCCGGGAAGCTAGAGTAAGTAGTTC
GCCAGTTAATAGTTTGCGCAACGTTGTTGCCATTGCTACAGGCATCGTGGTGTCACGCTCGTCGTTTGGT
ATGGCTTCATTCAGCTCCGGTTCCCAACGATCAAGGCGAGTTACATGATCCCCCATGTTGTGAAAAAAAG
CGGTTAGCTCCTTCGGTCCTCCGATCGTTGTCAGAAGTAAGTTGGCCGCAGTGTTATCACTCATGGTTAT
GGCAGCACTGCATAATTCTCTTACTGTCATGCCATCCGTAAGATGCTTTTCTGTGACTGGTGAGTACTCA
ACCAAGTCATTCTGAGAATAGTGTATGCGGCGACCGAGTTGCTCTTGCCCGGCGTCAATACGGGATAATA
CCGCGCCACATAGCAGAACTTTAAAAGTGCTCATCATTGGAAAACGTTCTTCGGGGCGAAAACTCTCAAG
GATCTTACCGCTGTTGAGATCCAGTTCGATGTAACCCACTCGTGCACCCAACTGATCTTCAGCATCTTTT
ACTTTCACCAGCGTTTCTGGGTGAGCAAAAACAGGAAGGCAAAATGCCGCAAAAAAGGGAATAAGGGCGA
CACGGAAATGTTGAATACTCATACTCTTCCTTTTTCAATATTATTGAAGCATTTATCAGGGTTATTGTCT
CATGAGCGGATACATATTTGAATGTATTTAGAAAAATAAACAAATAGGGGTTCCGCGCACATTTCCCCGA
AAAGTGCCACCTGGCTTCTCAATGATATTCGAATACGCTTTGAGGAGATACAGCCTAATATCCGACAAAC
TGTTTTACAGATTTACGATCGTACTTGTTACCCATCATTGAATTTTGAACATCCGAACCTGGGAGTTTTC
CCTGAAACAGATAGTATATTTGAACCTGTATAATAATATATAGTCTAGCGCTTTACGGAAGACAATGTAT
GTATTTCGGTTCCTGGAGAAACTATTGCATCTATTGCATAGGTAATCTTGCACGTCGCATCCCCGGTTCA
TTTTCTGCGTTTCCATCTTGCACTTCAATAGCATATCTTTGTTAACGAAGCATCTGTGCTTCATTTTGTA
GAACAAAAATGCAACGCGAGAGCGCTAATTTTTCAAACAAAGAATCTGAGCTGCATTTTTACAGAACAGA
AATGCAACGCGAAAGCGCTATTTTACCAACGAAGAATCTGTGCTTCATTTTTGTAAAACAAAAATGCAAC
GCGAGAGCGCTAATTTTTCAAACAAAGAATCTGAGCTGCATTTTTACAGAACAGAAATGCAACGCGAGAG
CGCTATTTTACCAACAAAGAATCTATACTTCTTTTTTGTTCTACAAAAATGCATCCCGAGAGCGCTATTT
TTCTAACAAAGCATCTTAGATTACTTTTTTTCTCCTTTGTGCGCTCTATAATGCAGTCTCTTGATAACTT
TTTGCACTGTAGGTCCGTTAAGGTTAGAAGAAGGCTACTTTGGTGTCTATTTTCTCTTCCATAAAAAAAG
CCTGACTCCACTTCCCGCGTTTACTGATTACTAGCGAAGCTGCGGGTGCATTTTTTCAAGATAAAGGCAT
CCCCGATTATATTCTATACCGATGTGGATTGCGCATACTTTGTGAACAGAAAGTGATAGCGTTGATGATT
CTTCATTGGTCAGAAAATTATGAACGGTTTCTTCTATTTTGTCTCTATATACTACGTATAGGAAATGTTT
ACATTTTCGTATTGTTTTCGATTCACTCTATGAATAGTTCTTACTACAATTTTTTTGTCTAAAGAGTAAT
ACTAGAGATAAACATAAAAAATGTAGAGGTCGAGTTTAGATGCAAGTTCAAGGAGCGAAAGGTGGATGGG
TAGGTTATATAGGGATATAGCACAGAGATATATAGCAAAGAGATACTTTTGAGCAATGTTTGTGGAAGCG
GTATTCGCAATATTTTAGTAGCTCGTTACAGTCCGGTGCGTTTTTGGTTTTTTGAAAGTGCGTCTTCAGA
GCGCTTTTGGTTTTCAAAAGCGCTCTGAAGTTCCTATACTTTCTAGC
