>Addgene plasmid #46365 | pRTVIR | addgene partial sequence | sequence record 66768 | M13_pUC_rev
TTACAAATAAGCATTCCAACCAGCATCTCTATACCTTTTACCTTCAATATCTGGATCTCTTCCTTTACCA
AACAATCCTCTACCAACAATGATAATATCAGTTCCAGTGCTAACAACTTCATCAACAGTTCTATATTGTT
GTCCTAATCCATCACCTTTATCATCTAATCCAACTCCAGGTGTCATAATAAGCCAATCAAATCCTTCTTC
TTGTCCACCCATATCACGTTGGGCAATAAATCCAATAACAAATTCCTTATCGGATTTAGCAATTTCAACA
GTTTTTTGAGAATATTCTCCATATGCTAATGATCCCACTGATGATAATTCAGCTAACATCAATAACCCTC
TTGGCTCTTGGTTGGTGGTGGTTTCTTTAGCTCCCTGTTTTAATCCTTCAACTACTCCATTCCCAGTGAC
ACCATGAGCATTAGTAATATCTGCCCAACTACTAATTTTATAAACTCCACCAATATATTGTTTCTTCACG
GTATTACCAATATCAGCAAATTTTCTATCTTCAAAAATCATAAATTGATGTTTACGTGAAAGTTCTAATA
ATGGTTCAATAGTGGATTCATAGGAAAAATCATTGATTATATCAATATGAGTCTTGATTAAGCATACATA
AGGACCCAATTTATCAATTAATTCAAGGAATTCCTTAGTGGTATCAACATCAATTGATGCACATAAATTG
GTTTTCTTCAGTTCCATTAATCGAAATAATCGTTGTGCTACTGGTGAGGCATGAGTTTCTGCTCTCTCAC
TATAGGTCTTAGTGTTGACTGTCATGG
